Addgene plasmid #182046: pCAG-FLAG-IRES-blasticidin-Sox2 WT
Purpose: expression of Sox2
Depositing lab: Hyonchol Jang. Depositing organization: National Cancer Center (KR). Publication: O-GlcNAcylation of Sox2 at threonine 258 regulates the self-renewal and early cell fate of embryonic stem cells. Kim DK, Lee JS, Lee EY, Jang H, Han S, Kim HY, Hwang IY, Choi JW, Shin HM, You HJ, Youn HD, Jang H. Exp Mol Med. 2021 Nov;53(11):1759-1768. doi: 10.1038/s12276-021-00707-7. Epub 2021 Nov 24. PubMed 34819616.
Backbone
  Vector backbone: pCAG-FLAG-IRES-blasticidin
  Vector type: Mammalian Expression
Growth in bacteria
  Bacterial resistance: Ampicillin, 100 μg/mL
  Growth temperature: 37°C
  Growth strain: DH5alpha
  Copy number: High Copy
Gene/Insert
  Gene/Insert name: Sox2
  Species: M. musculus (mouse)
  Entrez Gene: Sox2 (a.k.a. Sox-2, lcc, ysb)
  Promoter: CAG
  Tag / fusion protein: FLAG (N terminal on insert)
  Cloning method: Restriction Enzyme; 5′ cloning site unknown (unknown if destroyed); 3′ cloning site unknown (unknown if destroyed)
  Sequencing primers: 5′ n/a
Terms and licenses: Academic/Nonprofit Terms; Industry Terms: Not Available to Industry
How to cite: pCAG-FLAG-IRES-blasticidin-Sox2 WT was a gift from Hyonchol Jang (Addgene plasmid # 182046 ; http://n2t.net/addgene:182046 ; RRID:Addgene_182046)
