[The description below was written by a language model from this plasmid's Addgene catalogue record and the feature table of its GenBank file.]
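Description:
pCAG-FLAG-IRES-blasticidin-Sox2 WT is a 7,242 bp circular mammalian expression plasmid that produces wild-type mouse Sox2 with an N-terminal FLAG epitope. It is built on the pCAG-FLAG-IRES-blasticidin backbone and is maintained in E. coli through a high-copy ColE1/pUC-type origin and a beta-lactamase gene conferring ampicillin resistance.

Expression is driven by the CAG promoter, annotated here as its three parts: the human CMV immediate-early enhancer, the chicken beta-actin promoter and a chimeric chicken beta-actin/rabbit beta-globin intron. This combination gives strong, broadly active transcription, including in embryonic stem cells. A Kozak consensus precedes the FLAG tag, which includes an enterokinase cleavage site. The Sox2 coding sequence is not annotated as a feature in the table but presumably occupies the unannotated interval between FLAG and the downstream EMCV IRES. The IRES allows cap-independent translation of the blasticidin S deaminase gene from the same transcript, so blasticidin selection in mammalian cells is directly linked to expression of FLAG-Sox2. A single loxP site lies after the resistance gene, followed by the bovine growth hormone polyadenylation signal. With only one loxP annotated, its role is not stated. The backbone also carries an SV40 early promoter/origin, which permits episomal replication in cells expressing large T antigen, along with SV40 poly(A) signals and lac promoter/operator remnants.

The stated purpose is simply expression of Sox2. The associated publication concerns O-GlcNAcylation of Sox2 at threonine 258 in embryonic stem cell self-renewal, suggesting that this construct serves as the wild-type reference, with the FLAG tag allowing detection or immunoprecipitation.
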