LOCUS       Exported 7242 bp ds-DNA circular SYN 29-MAR-2022
DEFINITION  expression of Sox2.
ACCESSION   .
VERSION     .
KEYWORDS    pCAG-FLAG-IRES-blasticidin-Sox2 WT
SOURCE      synthetic DNA construct
  ORGANISM  synthetic DNA construct
REFERENCE   1 (bases 1 to 7242)
  TITLE     Jang Lab Plasmids 2022
REFERENCE   2 (bases 1 to 7242)
  AUTHORS   .
  TITLE     Direct Submission
  JOURNAL   Exported Mar 29, 2022 from SnapGene Server 1.1.58
            http://www.snapgene.com
FEATURES             Location/Qualifiers
     source          1..7242
                     /organism="synthetic DNA construct"
                     /mol_type="other DNA"
     polyA_signal    576..710
                     /label=SV40 poly(A) signal
                     /note="SV40 polyadenylation signal"
     enhancer        724..1103
                     /label=CMV enhancer
                     /note="human cytomegalovirus immediate early enhancer"
     promoter        1105..1382
                     /label=chicken beta-actin promoter
     intron          1383..2399
                     /label=chimeric intron
                     /note="chimera between introns from chicken beta-actin and
                     rabbit beta-globin"
     primer_bind     2323..2345
                     /label=pCAGGS-5
                     /note="Chimeric intron in CAG promoter, forward primer"
     primer_bind     2407..2426
                     /label=pCAG-F
                     /note="Rabbit beta-globin intron, for pCAG plasmids,
                     forward primer"
     regulatory      2454..2463
                     /regulatory_class="other"
                     /note="vertebrate consensus sequence for strong initiation
                     of translation (Kozak, 1987)"
     CDS             2463..2486
                     /codon_start=1
                     /product="FLAG(R) epitope tag, followed by an enterokinase
                     cleavage site"
                     /label=FLAG
                     /translation="DYKDDDDK"
     misc_feature    3479..4052
                     /label=IRES
                     /note="internal ribosome entry site (IRES) of the
                     encephalomyocarditis virus (EMCV)"
     misc_feature    3502..4054
                     /label=IRES
                     /note="internal ribosome entry site (IRES) of the
                     encephalomyocarditis virus (EMCV)"
     primer_bind     complement(3646..3663)
                     /label=IRES reverse
                     /note="IRES internal ribosome entry site, reverse primer.
                     Also called pCDH-rev"
     primer_bind     3873..3892
                     /label=IRES-F
                     /note="IRES internal ribosome entry site, forward primer"
     CDS             4054..4452
                     /codon_start=1
                     /gene="Aspergillus terreus BSD"
                     /product="blasticidin S deaminase"
                     /label=BSD
                     /note="confers resistance to blasticidin"
                     /translation="MAKPLSQEESTLIERATATINSIPISEDYSVASAALSSDGRIFTG
                     VNVYHFTGGPCAELVVLGTAAAAAAGNLTCIVAIGNENRGILSPCGRCRQVLLDLHPGI
                     KAIVKDSDGQPTAVGIRELLPSGYVWEG"
     protein_bind    4472..4505
                     /label=loxP
                     /bound_moiety="Cre recombinase"
                     /note="Cre-mediated recombination occurs in the 8-bp core
                     sequence (GCATACAT)."
     primer_bind     complement(4582..4599)
                     /label=BGH-rev
                     /note="Bovine growth hormone terminator, reverse primer.
                     Also called BGH reverse"
     polyA_signal    4588..4812
                     /label=bGH poly(A) signal
                     /note="bovine growth hormone polyadenylation signal"
     primer_bind     complement(4859..4875)
                     /label=M13 rev
                     /note="common sequencing primer, one of multiple similar
                     variants"
     primer_bind     complement(4859..4875)
                     /label=M13 Reverse
                     /note="In lacZ gene. Also called M13-rev"
     primer_bind     complement(4872..4894)
                     /label=M13/pUC Reverse
                     /note="In lacZ gene"
     protein_bind    4883..4899
                     /label=lac operator
                     /bound_moiety="lac repressor encoded by lacI"
                     /note="The lac repressor binds to the lac operator to
                     inhibit transcription in E. coli. This inhibition can be
                     relieved by adding lactose or
                     isopropyl-beta-D-thiogalactopyranoside (IPTG)."
     promoter        complement(4907..4937)
                     /label=lac promoter
                     /note="promoter for the E. coli lac operon"
     protein_bind    4952..4973
                     /label=CAP binding site
                     /bound_moiety="E. coli catabolite activator protein"
                     /note="CAP binding activates transcription in the presence
                     of cAMP."
     promoter        5032..5227
                     /label=SV40 promoter
                     /note="SV40 early promoter"
     rep_origin      5078..5213
                     /label=SV40 ori
                     /note="SV40 origin of replication"
     primer_bind     5140..5159
                     /label=SV40pro-F
                     /note="SV40 promoter/origin, forward primer"
     polyA_signal    5233..5367
                     /label=SV40 poly(A) signal
                     /note="SV40 polyadenylation signal"
     primer_bind     complement(5435..5452)
                     /label=L4440
                     /note="L4440 vector, forward primer"
     rep_origin      complement(5606..6194)
                     /direction=LEFT
                     /label=ori
                     /note="high-copy-number ColE1/pMB1/pBR322/pUC origin of
                     replication"
     primer_bind     complement(5686..5705)
                     /label=pBR322ori-F
                     /note="pBR322 origin, forward primer"
     CDS             complement(6365..7225)
                     /codon_start=1
                     /gene="bla"
                     /product="beta-lactamase"
                     /label=AmpR
                     /note="confers resistance to ampicillin, carbenicillin, and
                     related antibiotics"
                     /translation="MSIQHFRVALIPFFAAFCLPVFAHPETLVKVKDAEDQLGARVGYI
                     ELDLNSGKILESFRPEERFPMMSTFKVLLCGAVLSRIDAGQEQLGRRIHYSQNDLVEYS
                     PVTEKHLTDGMTVRELCSAAITMSDNTAANLLLTTIGGPKELTAFLHNMGDHVTRLDRW
                     EPELNEAIPNDERDTTMPVAMATTLRKLLTGELLTLASRQQLIDWMEADKVAGPLLRSA
                     LPAGWFIADKSGAGERGSRGIIAALGPDGKPSRIVVIYTTGSQATMDERNRQIAEIGAS
                     LIKHW"
     primer_bind     6988..7007
                     /label=Amp-R
                     /note="Ampicillin resistance gene, reverse primer"
ORIGIN
        1 gaccgctttg gaaaaacaaa gactgtattt cctggaaatt aatgtttatt caataaactg
       61 tgtattcagc tatattcaca tagtggtgag gctgaaatga ggcgggaaga ggcggttggg
      121 gcttaattat atcaatttgg gtggccccac agcgcctcca aggcgccagt cctgttttga
      181 caagttgcct ctggaagcct ctcttctttt tctccagagt aagcggaggc caggggcccc
      241 cggcctctgc ttaatactaa aaaaaacagc tgttgtcata gtaatgattg ggtggaaaca
      301 ttccaggcct gggtggagag gctttttgct tcctcttgca aaaccacact gacattccag
      361 gcctgggtgg agaggctttt tgcttcctct tgcaaaacca cactgccctc tggagggcag
      421 ttgcctagca actaattaaa agaggatgtc gcacggccag ctgcggtcag ttagtcactt
      481 cctgcttaac tgacttgaca ttttctattt taagagtcgg gaggaaaatt actgtgttgg
      541 aggccctccg ccatcttctg aagctgaatc gaattaactt gtttattgca gcttataatg
      601 gttacaaata aagcaatagc atcacaaatt tcacaaataa agcatttttt tcactgcatt
      661 ctagttgtgg tttgtccaaa ctcatcaatg tatcttatca tgtctggatc tgatatcatc
      721 gtcgacattg attattgact agttattaat agtaatcaat tacggggtca ttagttcata
      781 gcccatatat ggagttccgc gttacataac ttacggtaaa tggcccgcct ggctgaccgc
      841 ccaacgaccc ccgcccattg acgtcaataa tgacgtatgt tcccatagta acgccaatag
      901 ggactttcca ttgacgtcaa tgggtggagt atttacggta aactgcccac ttggcagtac
      961 atcaagtgta tcatatgcca agtacgcccc ctattgacgt caatgacggt aaatggcccg
     1021 cctggcatta tgcccagtac atgaccttat gggactttcc tacttggcag tacatctacg
     1081 tattagtcat cgctattacc atggtcgagg tgagccccac gttctgcttc actctcccca
     1141 tctccccccc ctccccaccc ccaattttgt atttatttat tttttaatta ttttgtgcag
     1201 cgatgggggc gggggggggg ggggggcgcg cgccrggsgg ggsggggsgg ggsgrggggs
     1261 ggggsggggs grggcggaga ggtgcggcgg cagccaatca gagcggcgcg ctccgaaagt
     1321 ttccttttat ggcgaggcgg cggcggcggc ggccctataa aaagcgaagc gcgcggcggg
     1381 cgggagtcgc tgcgcgctgc cttcgccccg tgccccgctc cgccgccgcc tcgcgccgcc
     1441 cgccccggct ctgactgacc gcgttactcc cacaggtgag cgggcgggac ggcccttctc
     1501 ctccgggctg taattagcgc ttggtttaat gacggcttgt ttcttttctg tggctgcgtg
     1561 aaagccttga ggggctccgg gagggccctt tgtgcggggg gagcggctcg gggggtgcgt
     1621 gcgtgtgtgt gtgcgtgggg agcgccgcgt gcggctccgc gctgcccggc ggctgtgagc
     1681 gctgcgggcg cggcgcgggg ctttgtgcgc tccgcagtgt gcgcgagggg agcgcggccg
     1741 ggggcggtgc cccgcggtgc ggggggggct gcgaggggaa caaaggctgc gtgcggggtg
     1801 tgtgcgtggg ggggtgagca gggggtgtgg gcgcgtcggt cgggctgcaa ccccccctgc
     1861 acccccctcc ccgagttgct gagcacggcc cggcttcggg tgcggggctc cgtacggggc
     1921 gtggcgcggg gctcgccgtg ccgggcgggg ggtggcggca ggtgggggtg ccgggcgggg
     1981 cggggccgcc tcgggccggg grgggctcgg gggrggggcg cggcggcccc cggagcgccg
     2041 gcggctgtcg aggcgcggcg agccgcagcc attgcctttt atggtaatcg tgcgagaggg
     2101 cgcagggact tcctttgtcc caaatctgtg cggagccgaa atctgggagg cgccgccgca
     2161 ccccctctag cgggcgcggg gcgaagcggt gcggcgccgg caggaaggaa atgggcgggg
     2221 agggccttcg tgcgtcgccg cgccgccgtc cccttctccc tctccagcct cggggctgtc
     2281 cgcgggggga cggctgcctt cgggggggac ggggcagggc ggggttcggc ttctggcgtg
     2341 tgaccggcgg ctctagagcc tctgctaacc atgttcatgc cttcttcttt ttcctacagc
     2401 tcctgggcaa cgtgctggtt attgtgctgt ctcatcattt tggcaaagaa ttagccacca
     2461 tggattacaa ggatgacgac gataagctcg agaccatgta taacatgatg gagacggagc
     2521 tgaagccgcc gggcccgcag caagcttcgg ggggcggcgg cggaggaggc aacgccacgg
     2581 cggcggcgac cggcggcaac cagaagaaca gcccggaccg cgtcaagagg cccatgaacg
     2641 ccttcatggt atggtcccgg gggcagcggc gtaagatggc ccaggagaac cccaagatgc
     2701 acaactcgga gatcagcaag cgcctgggcg cggagtggaa acttttgtcc gagaccgaga
     2761 agcggccgtt catcgacgag gccaagcggc tgcgcgctct gcacatgaag gagcacccgg
     2821 attataaata ccggccgcgg cggaaaacca agacgctcat gaagaaggat aagtacacgc
     2881 ttcccggagg cttgctggcc cccggcggga acagcatggc gagcggggtt ggggtgggcg
     2941 ccggcctggg tgcgggcgtg aaccagcgca tggacagcta cgcgcacatg aacggctgga
     3001 gcaacggcag ctacagcatg atgcaggagc agctgggcta cccgcagcac ccgggcctca
     3061 acgctcacgg cgcggcacag atgcaaccga tgcaccgcta cgacgtcagc gccctgcagt
     3121 acaactccat gaccagctcg cagacctaca tgaacggctc gcccacctac agcatgtcct
     3181 actcgcagca gggcaccccc ggtatggcgc tgggctccat gggctctgtg gtcaagtccg
     3241 aggccagctc cagccccccc gtggttacct cttcctccca ctccagggcg ccctgccagg
     3301 ccggggacct ccgggacatg atcagcatgt acctccccgg cgccgaggtg ccggagcccg
     3361 ctgcgcccag tagactgcac atggcccagc actaccagag cggcccggtg cccggcacgg
     3421 ccattaacgg cacactgccc ctgtcgcaca tgtgagcggc cgcgaattcc gccccccccc
     3481 cctctccctc ccccccccct aacgttactg gccgaagccg cttggaataa ggccggtgtg
     3541 cgtttgtcta tatgttattt tccaccatat tgccgtcttt tggcaatgtg agggcccgga
     3601 aacctggccc tgtcttcttg acgagcattc ctaggggtct ttcccctctc gccaaaggaa
     3661 tgcaaggtct gttgaatgtc gtgaaggaag cagttcctct ggaagcttct tgaagacaaa
     3721 caacgtctgt agcgaccctt tgcaggcagc ggaacccccc acctggcgac aggtgcctct
     3781 gcggccaaaa gccacgtgta taagatacac ctgcaaaggc ggcacaaccc cagtgccacg
     3841 ttgtgagttg gatagttgtg gaaagagtca aatggctctc ctcaagcgta ttcaacaagg
     3901 ggctgaagga tgcccagaag gtaccccatt gtatgggatc tgatctgggg cctcggtgca
     3961 catgctttac atgtgtttag tcgaggttaa aaaaacgtct aggccccccg aaccacgggg
     4021 acgtggtttt cctttgaaaa acacgatgat aatatggcca agcctttgtc tcaagaagaa
     4081 tccaccctca ttgaaagagc aacggctaca atcaacagca tccccatctc tgaagactac
     4141 agcgtcgcca gcgcagctct ctctagcgac ggccgcatct tcactggtgt caatgtatat
     4201 cattttactg ggggaccttg tgcagaactc gtggtgctgg gcactgctgc tgctgcggca
     4261 gctggcaacc tgacttgtat cgtcgcgatc ggaaatgaga acaggggcat cttgagcccc
     4321 tgcggacggt gccgacaggt gcttctcgat ctgcatcctg ggatcaaagc catagtgaag
     4381 gacagtgatg gacagccgac ggcagttggg attcgtgaat tgctgccctc tggttatgtg
     4441 tgggagggct aagaattcgt cgagggacct aataacttcg tatagcatac attatacgaa
     4501 gttatacatg tttaagggtt ccggttccac taggtacaat tcgatatcaa gcttatcgat
     4561 gatctagagc tcgctgatca gcctcgactg tgccttctag ttgccagcca tctgttgttt
     4621 gcccctcccc cgtgccttcc ttgaccctgg aaggtgccac tcccactgtc ctttcctaat
     4681 aaaatgagga aattgcatcg cattgtctga gtaggtgtca ttctattctg gggggtgggg
     4741 tggggcagga cagcaagggg gaggattggg aagacaatag caggcatgct ggggatgcgg
     4801 tgggctctat ggcttctgag gcggaaagaa cctgcagccc aagcttggcg taatcatggt
     4861 catagctgtt tcctgtgtga aattgttatc cgctcacaat tccacacaac atacgagccg
     4921 gaagcataaa gtgtaaagcc tggggtgcct aatgagtgag ctaactcaca ttaattgcgt
     4981 tgcgctcact gcccgctttc cagtcgggaa acctgtcgtg ccagcggatc cgcatctcaa
     5041 ttagtcagca accatagtcc cgcccctaac tccgcccatc ccgcccctaa ctccgcccag
     5101 ttccgcccat tctccgcccc atggctgact aatttttttt atttatgcag aggccgaggc
     5161 cgcctcggcc tctgagctat tccagaagta gtgaggaggc ttttttggag gcctaggctt
     5221 ttgcaaaaag ctaacttgtt tattgcagct tataatggtt acaaataaag caatagcatc
     5281 acaaatttca caaataaagc atttttttca ctgcattcta gttgtggttt gtccaaactc
     5341 atcaatgtat cttatcatgt ctggatccgc tgcattaatg aatcggccaa cgcgcgggga
     5401 gaggcggttt gcgtattggg cgctcttccg cttcctcgct cactgactcg ctgcgctcgg
     5461 tcgttcggct gcggcgagcg gtatcagctc actcaaaggc ggtaatacgg ttatccacag
     5521 aatcagggga taacgcagga aagaacatgt gagcaaaagg ccagcaaaag gccaggaacc
     5581 gtaaaaaggc cgcgttgctg gcgtttttcc ataggctccg cccccctgac gagcatcaca
     5641 aaaatcgacg ctcaagtcag aggtggcgaa acccgacagg actataaaga taccaggcgt
     5701 ttccccctgg aagctccctc gtgcgctctc ctgttccgac cctgccgctt accggatacc
     5761 tgtccgcctt tctcccttcg ggaagcgtgg cgctttctca tagctcacgc tgtaggtatc
     5821 tcagttcggt gtaggtcgtt cgctccaagc tgggctgtgt gcacgaaccc cccgttcagc
     5881 ccgaccgctg cgccttatcc ggtaactatc gtcttgagtc caacccggta agacacgact
     5941 tatcgccact ggcagcagcc actggtaaca ggattagcag agcgaggtat gtaggcggtg
     6001 ctacagagtt cttgaagtgg tggcctaact acggctacac tagaagaaca gtatttggta
     6061 tctgcgctct gctgaagcca gttaccttcg gaaaaagagt tggtagctct tgatccggca
     6121 aacaaaccac cgctggtagc ggtggttttt ttgtttgcaa gcagcagatt acgcgcagaa
     6181 aaaaaggatc tcaagaagat cctttgatct tttctacggg gtctgacgct cagtggaacg
     6241 aaaactcacg ttaagggatt ttggtcatga gattatcaaa aaggatcttc acctagatcc
     6301 ttttaaatta aaaatgaagt tttaaatcaa tctaaagtat atatgagtaa acttggtctg
     6361 acagttacca atgcttaatc agtgaggcac ctatctcagc gatctgtcta tttcgttcat
     6421 ccatagttgc ctgactcccc gtcgtgtaga taactacgat acgggagggc ttaccatctg
     6481 gccccagtgc tgcaatgata ccgcgagacc cacgctcacc ggctccagat ttatcagcaa
     6541 taaaccagcc agccggaagg gccgagcgca gaagtggtcc tgcaacttta tccgcctcca
     6601 tccagtctat taattgttgc cgggaagcta gagtaagtag ttcgccagtt aatagtttgc
     6661 gcaacgttgt tgccattgct acaggcatcg tggtgtcacg ctcgtcgttt ggtatggctt
     6721 cattcagctc cggttcccaa cgatcaaggc gagttacatg atcccccatg ttgtgcaaaa
     6781 aagcggttag ctccttcggt cctccgatcg ttgtcagaag taagttggcc gcagtgttat
     6841 cactcatggt tatggcagca ctgcataatt ctcttactgt catgccatcc gtaagatgct
     6901 tttctgtgac tggtgagtac tcaaccaagt cattctgaga atagtgtatg cggcgaccga
     6961 gttgctcttg cccggcgtca atacgggata ataccgcgcc acatagcaga actttaaaag
     7021 tgctcatcat tggaaaacgt tcttcggggc gaaaactctc aaggatctta ccgctgttga
     7081 gatccagttc gatgtaaccc actcgtgcac ccaactgatc ttcagcatct tttactttca
     7141 ccagcgtttc tgggtgagca aaaacaggaa ggcaaaatgc cgcaaaaaag ggaataaggg
     7201 cgacacggaa atgttgaata ctcatactct tcctttttca at
//
