LOCUS       Exported 7305 bp DNA circular SYN 20-DEC-2021
DEFINITION  .
ACCESSION   .
VERSION     .
KEYWORDS    .
SOURCE      synthetic DNA construct
  ORGANISM  synthetic DNA construct
REFERENCE   1 (bases 1 to 7305)
  AUTHORS   .
  TITLE     Direct Submission
  JOURNAL   Exported Jan 18, 2022 from SnapGene Viewer 6.0.0
            https://www.snapgene.com
FEATURES             Location/Qualifiers
     source          1..7305
                     /mol_type="other DNA"
                     /organism="synthetic DNA construct"
     polyA_signal    576..710
                     /label=SV40 poly(A) signal
                     /note="SV40 polyadenylation signal"
                     /note="color: #a6acb3"
     enhancer        724..1103
                     /label=CMV enhancer
                     /note="human cytomegalovirus immediate early enhancer"
                     /note="color: #ffffff"
     promoter        1105..1382
                     /label=chicken beta-actin promoter
                     /note="color: #ffffff; direction: RIGHT"
     intron          1383..2399
                     /label=chimeric intron
                     /note="chimera between introns from chicken beta-actin and
                     rabbit beta-globin"
                     /note="color: #------"
     regulatory      2454..2463
                     /label=Kozak sequence
                     /note="vertebrate consensus sequence for strong initiation
                     of translation (Kozak, 1987)"
                     /note="color: #a6acb3"
                     /regulatory_class="other"
     CDS             2463..2486
                     /codon_start=1
                     /product="FLAG(R) epitope tag, followed by an enterokinase
                     cleavage site"
                     /label=FLAG
                     /note="color: #cc99b2"
                     /translation="DYKDDDDK"
     CDS             2487..3446
                     /codon_start=1
                     /label=Sox2 WT
                     /note="color: #993366"
                     /translation="MYNMMETELKPPGPQQASGGGGGGGNATAAATGGNQKNSPDRVKR
                     PMNAFMVWSRGQRRKMAQENPKMHNSEISKRLGAEWKLLSETEKRPFIDEAKRLRALHM
                     KEHPDYKYRPRRKTKTLMKKDKYTLPGGLLAPGGNSMASGVGVGAGLGAGVNQRMDSYA
                     HMNGWSNGSYSMMQEQLGYPQHPGLNAHGAAQMQPMHRYDVSALQYNSMTSSQTYMNGS
                     PTYSMSYSQQGTPGMALGSMGSVVKSEASSSPPVVTSSSHSRAPCQAGDLRDMISMYLP
                     GAEVPEPAAPSRLHMAQHYQSGPVPGTAINGTLPLSHM"
     misc_feature    3462..4035
                     /label=IRES
                     /note="internal ribosome entry site (IRES) of the
                     encephalomyocarditis virus (EMCV)"
                     /note="color: #a6acb3"
     misc_feature    3485..4037
                     /label=IRES
                     /note="internal ribosome entry site (IRES) of the
                     encephalomyocarditis virus (EMCV)"
                     /note="color: #a6acb3"
     CDS             4037..4435
                     /codon_start=1
                     /gene="Aspergillus terreus BSD"
                     /product="blasticidin S deaminase"
                     /label=BSD
                     /note="confers resistance to blasticidin"
                     /note="color: #ccffcc"
                     /translation="MAKPLSQEESTLIERATATINSIPISEDYSVASAALSSDGRIFTG
                     VNVYHFTGGPCAELVVLGTAAAAAAGNLTCIVAIGNENRGILSPCGRCRQVLLDLHPGI
                     KAIVKDSDGQPTAVGIRELLPSGYVWEG"
     protein_bind    4455..4488
                     /label=loxP
                     /bound_moiety="Cre recombinase"
                     /note="Cre-mediated recombination occurs in the 8-bp core
                     sequence (GCATACAT)."
                     /note="color: #31849b; direction: RIGHT"
     protein_bind    4761..4793
                     /label=loxP
                     /bound_moiety="Cre recombinase"
                     /note="Cre-mediated recombination occurs in the 8-bp core
                     sequence (GCATACAT)."
                     /note="color: #31849b; direction: RIGHT"
     primer_bind     complement(4922..4938)
                     /label=M13 rev
                     /note="common sequencing primer, one of multiple similar
                     variants"
                     /note="color: #a020f0; direction: LEFT"
     protein_bind    4946..4962
                     /label=lac operator
                     /bound_moiety="lac repressor encoded by lacI"
                     /note="The lac repressor binds to the lac operator to
                     inhibit transcription in E. coli. This inhibition can be
                     relieved by adding lactose or
                     isopropyl-beta-D-thiogalactopyranoside (IPTG)."
                     /note="color: #31849b"
     promoter        complement(4970..5000)
                     /label=lac promoter
                     /note="promoter for the E. coli lac operon"
                     /note="This reverse directional feature has 3 segments: 1:
                     4970 .. 4976 / #ffffff / -10 2: 4977 .. 4994 / #ffffff 3:
                     4995 .. 5000 / #ffffff / -35"
     protein_bind    5015..5036
                     /label=CAP binding site
                     /bound_moiety="E. coli catabolite activator protein"
                     /note="CAP binding activates transcription in the presence
                     of cAMP."
                     /note="color: #31849b"
     promoter        5095..5290
                     /label=SV40 promoter
                     /note="SV40 early promoter"
                     /note="color: #ffffff; direction: RIGHT"
     rep_origin      5141..5276
                     /label=SV40 ori
                     /note="SV40 origin of replication"
                     /note="color: #ffff00"
     polyA_signal    5296..5430
                     /label=SV40 poly(A) signal
                     /note="SV40 polyadenylation signal"
                     /note="color: #a6acb3"
     rep_origin      complement(5669..6257)
                     /direction=LEFT
                     /label=ori
                     /note="high-copy-number ColE1/pMB1/pBR322/pUC origin of
                     replication"
                     /note="color: #ffff00"
     CDS             complement(6428..7288)
                     /codon_start=1
                     /gene="bla"
                     /product="beta-lactamase"
                     /label=AmpR
                     /note="confers resistance to ampicillin, carbenicillin, and
                     related antibiotics"
                     /note="This feature has 2 segments: 1: 6428 .. 7219 /
                     #ccffcc 2: 7220 .. 7288 / #ccffcc / signal sequence
                     Cleavage site after base 7219"
                     /translation="MSIQHFRVALIPFFAAFCLPVFAHPETLVKVKDAEDQLGARVGYI
                     ELDLNSGKILESFRPEERFPMMSTFKVLLCGAVLSRIDAGQEQLGRRIHYSQNDLVEYS
                     PVTEKHLTDGMTVRELCSAAITMSDNTAANLLLTTIGGPKELTAFLHNMGDHVTRLDRW
                     EPELNEAIPNDERDTTMPVAMATTLRKLLTGELLTLASRQQLIDWMEADKVAGPLLRSA
                     LPAGWFIADKSGAGERGSRGIIAALGPDGKPSRIVVIYTTGSQATMDERNRQIAEIGAS
                     LIKHW"
ORIGIN
        1 gaccgctttg gaaaaacaaa gactgtattt cctggaaatt aatgtttatt caataaactg
       61 tgtattcagc tatattcaca tagtggtgag gctgaaatga ggcgggaaga ggcggttggg
      121 gcttaattat atcaatttgg gtggccccac agcgcctcca aggcgccagt cctgttttga
      181 caagttgcct ctggaagcct ctcttctttt tctccagagt aagcggaggc caggggcccc
      241 cggcctctgc ttaatactaa aaaaaacagc tgttgtcata gtaatgattg ggtggaaaca
      301 ttccaggcct gggtggagag gctttttgct tcctcttgca aaaccacact gacattccag
      361 gcctgggtgg agaggctttt tgcttcctct tgcaaaacca cactgccctc tggagggcag
      421 ttgcctagca actaattaaa agaggatgtc gcacggccag ctgcggtcag ttagtcactt
      481 cctgcttaac tgacttgaca ttttctattt taagagtcgg gaggaaaatt actgtgttgg
      541 aggccctccg ccatcttctg aagctgaatc gaattaactt gtttattgca gcttataatg
      601 gttacaaata aagcaatagc atcacaaatt tcacaaataa agcatttttt tcactgcatt
      661 ctagttgtgg tttgtccaaa ctcatcaatg tatcttatca tgtctggatc tgatatcatc
      721 gtcgacattg attattgact agttattaat agtaatcaat tacggggtca ttagttcata
      781 gcccatatat ggagttccgc gttacataac ttacggtaaa tggcccgcct ggctgaccgc
      841 ccaacgaccc ccgcccattg acgtcaataa tgacgtatgt tcccatagta acgccaatag
      901 ggactttcca ttgacgtcaa tgggtggagt atttacggta aactgcccac ttggcagtac
      961 atcaagtgta tcatatgcca agtacgcccc ctattgacgt caatgacggt aaatggcccg
     1021 cctggcatta tgcccagtac atgaccttat gggactttcc tacttggcag tacatctacg
     1081 tattagtcat cgctattacc atggtcgagg tgagccccac gttctgcttc actctcccca
     1141 tctccccccc ctccccaccc ccaattttgt atttatttat tttttaatta ttttgtgcag
     1201 cgatgggggc gggggggggg ggggggcgcg cgccaggcgg ggcggggcgg ggcgaggggc
     1261 ggggcggggc gaggcggaga ggtgcggcgg cagccaatca gagcggcgcg ctccgaaagt
     1321 ttccttttat ggcgaggcgg cggcggcggc ggccctataa aaagcgaagc gcgcggcggg
     1381 cgggagtcgc tgcgcgctgc cttcgccccg tgccccgctc cgccgccgcc tcgcgccgcc
     1441 cgccccggct ctgactgacc gcgttactcc cacaggtgag cgggcgggac ggcccttctc
     1501 ctccgggctg taattagcgc ttggtttaat gacggcttgt ttcttttctg tggctgcgtg
     1561 aaagccttga ggggctccgg gagggccctt tgtgcggggg gagcggctcg gggggtgcgt
     1621 gcgtgtgtgt gtgcgtgggg agcgccgcgt gcggctccgc gctgcccggc ggctgtgagc
     1681 gctgcgggcg cggcgcgggg ctttgtgcgc tccgcagtgt gcgcgagggg agcgcggccg
     1741 ggggcggtgc cccgcggtgc ggggggggct gcgaggggaa caaaggctgc gtgcggggtg
     1801 tgtgcgtggg ggggtgagca gggggtgtgg gcgcgtcggt cgggctgcaa ccccccctgc
     1861 acccccctcc ccgagttgct gagcacggcc cggcttcggg tgcggggctc cgtacggggc
     1921 gtggcgcggg gctcgccgtg ccgggcgggg ggtggcggca ggtgggggtg ccgggcgggg
     1981 cggggccgcc tcgggccggg gagggctcgg gggaggggcg cggcggcccc cggagcgccg
     2041 gcggctgtcg aggcgcggcg agccgcagcc attgcctttt atggtaatcg tgcgagaggg
     2101 cgcagggact tcctttgtcc caaatctgtg cggagccgaa atctgggagg cgccgccgca
     2161 ccccctctag cgggcgcggg gcgaagcggt gcggcgccgg caggaaggaa atgggcgggg
     2221 agggccttcg tgcgtcgccg cgccgccgtc cccttctccc tctccagcct cggggctgtc
     2281 cgcgggggga cggctgcctt cgggggggac ggggcagggc ggggttcggc ttctggcgtg
     2341 tgaccggcgg ctctagagcc tctgctaacc atgttcatgc cttcttcttt ttcntacagc
     2401 tcctgggcaa cgtgctggtt attgtgctgt ctcatcattt tggcaaagaa ttagccacca
     2461 tggattacaa ggatgacgac gataagatgt ataacatgat ggagacggag ctgaagccgc
     2521 cgggcccgca gcaagcttcg gggggcggcg gcggaggagg caacgccacg gcggcggcga
     2581 ccggcggcaa ccagaagaac agcccggacc gcgtcaagag gcccatgaac gccttcatgg
     2641 tatggtcccg ggggcagcgg cgtaagatgg cccaggagaa ccccaagatg cacaactcgg
     2701 agatcagcaa gcgcctgggc gcggagtgga aacttttgtc cgagaccgag aagcggccgt
     2761 tcatcgacga ggccaagcgg ctgcgcgctc tgcacatgaa ggagcacccg gattataaat
     2821 accggccgcg gcggaaaacc aagacgctca tgaagaagga taagtacacg cttcccggag
     2881 gcttgctggc ccccggcggg aacagcatgg cgagcggggt tggggtgggc gccggcctgg
     2941 gtgcgggcgt gaaccagcgc atggacagct acgcgcacat gaacggctgg agcaacggca
     3001 gctacagcat gatgcaggag cagctgggct acccgcagca cccgggcctc aacgctcacg
     3061 gcgcggcaca gatgcaaccg atgcaccgct acgacgtcag cgccctgcag tacaactcca
     3121 tgaccagctc gcagacctac atgaacggct cgcccaccta cagcatgtcc tactcgcagc
     3181 agggcacccc cggtatggcg ctgggctcca tgggctctgt ggtcaagtcc gaggccagct
     3241 ccagcccccc cgtggttacc tcttcctccc actccagggc gccctgccag gccggggacc
     3301 tccgggacat gatcagcatg tacctccccg gcgccgaggt gccggagccc gctgcgccca
     3361 gtagactgca catggcccag cactaccaga gcggcccggt gcccggcacg gccattaacg
     3421 gcacactgcc cctgtcgcac atgtgagaat tccgcccccc ccccctctcc ctcccccccc
     3481 cctaacgtta ctggccgaag ccgcttggaa taaggccggt gtgcgtttgt ctatatgtta
     3541 ttttccacca tattgccgtc ttttggcaat gtgagggccc ggaaacctgg ccctgtcttc
     3601 ttgacgagca ttcctagggg tctttcccct ctcgccaaag gaatgcaagg tctgttgaat
     3661 gtcgtgaagg aagcagttcc tctggaagct tcttgaagac aaacaacgtc tgtagcgacc
     3721 ctttgcaggc agcggaaccc cccacctggc gacaggtgcc tctgcggcca aaagccacgt
     3781 gtataagata cacctgcaaa ggcggcacaa ccccagtgcc acgttgtgag ttggatagtt
     3841 gtggaaagag tcaaatggct ctcctcaagc gtattcaaca aggggctgaa ggatgcccag
     3901 aaggtacccc attgtatggg atctgatctg gggcctcggt gcacatgctt tacatgtgtt
     3961 tagtcgaggt taaaaaaacg tctaggcccc ccgaaccacg gggacgtggt tttcctttga
     4021 aaaacacgat gataatatgg ccaagccttt gtctcaagaa gaatccaccc tcattgaaag
     4081 agcaacggct acaatcaaca gcatccccat ctctgaagac tacagcgtcg ccagcgcagc
     4141 tctctctagc gacggccgca tcttcactgg tgtcaatgta tatcatttta ctgggggacc
     4201 ttgtgcagaa ctcgtggtgc tgggcactgc tgctgctgcg gcagctggca acctgacttg
     4261 tatcgtcgcg atcggaaatg agaacagggg catcttgagc ccctgcggac ggtgccgaca
     4321 ggtgcttctc gatctgcatc ctgggatcaa agccatagtg aaggacagtg atggacagcc
     4381 gacggcagtt gggattcgtg aattgctgcc ctctggttat gtgtgggagg gctaagagct
     4441 cgtcgaggga cctaataact tcgtatagca tacattatac gaagttatac atgtttaagg
     4501 gttccggttc cactaagtac aattcgatat caagcttatc gatgatctag aactcgctga
     4561 tcagcctcga ctgggccttc tagttgccag ccatctgttg tttgcccctc ccccgtgcct
     4621 tccttgaccc tggaaggggc catcccactg tcctttccaa aaaaatggga aattgcatcc
     4681 attgtcgaga aggttcatct aatctggggg gtgggggtgg gaagacccaa ggggagaaat
     4741 gggaaacaat aacggccttt taacttcgta tagcatacat tatacgaagt tatacatgtt
     4801 taagggttcc ggttccacta agtacaattc gatatcaagc ttgcaggcat gctggggatg
     4861 cggtgggctc tatggcttct gaggcggaaa gaacctgcag cccaagcttg gcgtaatcat
     4921 ggtcatagct gtttcctgtg tgaaattgtt atccgctcac aattccacac aacatacgag
     4981 ccggaagcat aaagtgtaaa gcctggggtg cctaatgagt gagctaactc acattaattg
     5041 cgttgcgctc actgcccgct ttccagtcgg gaaacctgtc gtgccagcgg atccgcatct
     5101 caattagtca gcaaccatag tcccgcccct aactccgccc atcccgcccc taactccgcc
     5161 cagttccgcc cattctccgc cccatggctg actaattttt tttatttatg cagaggccga
     5221 ggccgcctcg gcctctgagc tattccagaa gtagtgagga ggcttttttg gaggcctagg
     5281 cttttgcaaa aagctaactt gtttattgca gcttataatg gttacaaata aagcaatagc
     5341 atcacaaatt tcacaaataa agcatttttt tcactgcatt ctagttgtgg tttgtccaaa
     5401 ctcatcaatg tatcttatca tgtctggatc cgctgcatta atgaatcggc caacgcgcgg
     5461 ggagaggcgg tttgcgtatt gggcgctctt ccgcttcctc gctcactgac tcgctgcgct
     5521 cggtcgttcg gctgcggcga gcggtatcag ctcactcaaa ggcggtaata cggttatcca
     5581 cagaatcagg ggataacgca ggaaagaaca tgtgagcaaa aggccagcaa aaggccagga
     5641 accgtaaaaa ggccgcgttg ctggcgtttt tccataggct ccgcccccct gacgagcatc
     5701 acaaaaatcg acgctcaagt cagaggtggc gaaacccgac aggactataa agataccagg
     5761 cgtttccccc tggaagctcc ctcgtgcgct ctcctgttcc gaccctgccg cttaccggat
     5821 acctgtccgc ctttctccct tcgggaagcg tggcgctttc tcatagctca cgctgtaggt
     5881 atctcagttc ggtgtaggtc gttcgctcca agctgggctg tgtgcacgaa ccccccgttc
     5941 agcccgaccg ctgcgcctta tccggtaact atcgtcttga gtccaacccg gtaagacacg
     6001 acttatcgcc actggcagca gccactggta acaggattag cagagcgagg tatgtaggcg
     6061 gtgctacaga gttcttgaag tggtggccta actacggcta cactagaaga acagtatttg
     6121 gtatctgcgc tctgctgaag ccagttacct tcggaaaaag agttggtagc tcttgatccg
     6181 gcaaacaaac caccgctggt agcggtggtt tttttgtttg caagcagcag attacgcgca
     6241 gaaaaaaagg atctcaagaa gatcctttga tcttttctac ggggtctgac gctcagtgga
     6301 acgaaaactc acgttaaggg attttggtca tgagattatc aaaaaggatc ttcacctaga
     6361 tccttttaaa ttaaaaatga agttttaaat caatctaaag tatatatgag taaacttggt
     6421 ctgacagtta ccaatgctta atcagtgagg cacctatctc agcgatctgt ctatttcgtt
     6481 catccatagt tgcctgactc cccgtcgtgt agataactac gatacgggag ggcttaccat
     6541 ctggccccag tgctgcaatg ataccgcgag acccacgctc accggctcca gatttatcag
     6601 caataaacca gccagccgga agggccgagc gcagaagtgg tcctgcaact ttatccgcct
     6661 ccatccagtc tattaattgt tgccgggaag ctagagtaag tagttcgcca gttaatagtt
     6721 tgcgcaacgt tgttgccatt gctacaggca tcgtggtgtc acgctcgtcg tttggtatgg
     6781 cttcattcag ctccggttcc caacgatcaa ggcgagttac atgatccccc atgttgtgca
     6841 aaaaagcggt tagctccttc ggtcctccga tcgttgtcag aagtaagttg gccgcagtgt
     6901 tatcactcat ggttatggca gcactgcata attctcttac tgtcatgcca tccgtaagat
     6961 gcttttctgt gactggtgag tactcaacca agtcattctg agaatagtgt atgcggcgac
     7021 cgagttgctc ttgcccggcg tcaatacggg ataataccgc gccacatagc agaactttaa
     7081 aagtgctcat cattggaaaa cgttcttcgg ggcgaaaact ctcaaggatc ttaccgctgt
     7141 tgagatccag ttcgatgtaa cccactcgtg cacccaactg atcttcagca tcttttactt
     7201 tcaccagcgt ttctgggtga gcaaaaacag gaaggcaaaa tgccgcaaaa aagggaataa
     7261 gggcgacacg gaaatgttga atactcatac tcttcctttt tcaat
//
